>Addgene plasmid #169397 | pmCellFree_KA1_SARS-COV-2_ORF9c | addgene full sequence | sequence record 336871 | Addgene Partial NGS Results
TCCTGCATCTTTTAATCAAATCCCAAGATGTGTATAAACGCGCCGGTATGTACAGGAAGAGGTTTATACT
AAACTGTTACATTGCAAACGTGGTTTCGTGTGCCAAGTGTGAAAACCGATGTTTAATCAAGGCTCTGACG
CATTTCTACAACCACGACTCCAAGTGTGTGGGTGAAGTCATGCATCTTTTAATCAAATCCCAAGATGTGT
ATAAACCACCAAACTGCCAAAAAATGAAAACTGTCGACAAGCTCTGTCCGTTTGCTGGCAACTGCAAGGG
TCTCAATCCTATTTGTAATTATTGAATAATAAAACAATTATAAATGTCAAATTTGTTTTTTATTAACGAT
ACAAACCAAACGCAACAAGAACATTTGTAGTATTATCTATAATTGAAAACGCGTAGTTATAATCGCTGAG
GTAATATTTAAAATCATTTTCAAATGATTCACAGTTAATTTGCGACAATATAATTTTATTTTCACATAAA
CTAGACGCCTTGTCGTCTTCTTCTTCGTATTCCTTCTCTTTTTCATTTTTCTCTTCATAAAAATTAACAT
AGTTATTATCGTATCCATATATGTATCTATCGTATAGAGTAAATTTTTTGTTGTCATAAATATATATGTC
TTTTTTAATGGGGTGTATAGTACCGCTGCGCATAGTTTTTCTGTAATTTACAACAGTGCTATTTTCTGGT
AGTTCTTCGGAGTGTGTTGCTTTAATTATTAAATTTATATAATCAATGAATTTGGGATCGTCGGTTTTGT
ACAATATGTTGCCGGCATAGTACGCAGCTTCTTCTAGTTCAATTACACCATTTTTTAGCAGCACCGGATT
AACATAACTTTCCAAAATGTTGTACGAACCGTTAAACAAAAACAGTTCACCTCCCTTTTCTATACTATTG
TCTGCGAGCAGTTGTTTGTTGTTAAAAATAACAGCCATTGTAATGAGACGCACAAACTAATATCACAAAC
TGGAAATGTCTATCAATATATAGTTGCTGATGGCCGGCCGTAATGAGACGCACAAACTAATATCACAAAC
TGGAAATGTCTATCAATATATAGTTGCTCTAGTTATTAATAGTAATCAATTACGGGGTCATTAGTTCATA
GCCCATATATGGAGTTCCGCGTTACATAACTTACGGTAAATGGCCCGCCTGGCTGACCGCCCAACGACCC
CCGCCCATTGACGTCAATAATGACGTATGTTCCCATAGTAACGCCAATAGGGACTTTCCATTGACGTCAA
TGGGTGGAGTATTTACGGTAAACTGCCCACTTGGCAGTACATCAAGTGTATCATATGCCAAGTACGCCCC
CTATTGACGTCAATGACGGTAAATGGCCCGCCTGGCATTATGCCCAGTACATGACCTTATGGGACTTTCC
TACTTGGCAGTACATCTACGTATTAGTCATCGCTATTACCATGCATGGTCGAGGTGAGCCCCACGTTCTG
CTTCACTCTCCCCATCTCCCCCCCCTCCCCACCCCCAATTTTGTATTTATTTATTTTTTAATTATTTTGT
GCAGCGATGGGGGCGGGGGGGGGGGGGGGGCGCGCGCCGGGGGGGGGGGGGGGGGGGGGGGGGGGGGGSG
GGGSGRGGCGGAGAGGTGCGGCGGCAGCCAATCAGAGCGGCGCGCTCCGAAAGTTTCCTTTTATGGCGAG
GCGGCGGCGGCGGCGGCCCTATAAAAAGCGAAGCGCGCGGCGGGCGGGAGTCGCTGCGCGCTGCCTTCGC
CCCGTGCCCCGCTCCGCCGCCGCCTCGCGCCGCCCGCCCCGGCTCTGACTGACCGCGTTACTCCCACAGG
TGAGCGGGCGGGACGGCCCTTCTCCTTCGGGCTGTAATTAGCGCTTGGTTTAATGACGGCTTGTTTCTTT
TCTGTGGCTGCGTGAAAGCCTTGAGGGGCTCCGGGAGGGCCCTTTGTGCGGGGGGAGCGGCTCGGGGCTG
TCCGCGGGGGGACGGCTGCCTTCGGGGGGGACGGGGCAGGGCGGGGTTCGGCTTCTGGCGTGTGACCGGC
GGCTCTAGAGCCTCTGCTAACCATGTTCATGCCTTCTTCTTTTTCCTACAGCTCCTGGGCAACGTGCTGG
TTATTGTGCTGTCTCATCATTTTGGCAAAGAATTGGATCGGACGTCTAATACGACTCACTATAGGGACAT
CTTAAGTTTATTTTATTTTATTTTATTTTATTTTATTTTATTTTATTTTATTTTATTTTATTTTATTTAA
CCATGACAGTAATGTATAAAGTCTGTAAAGACATTAAACACGTAAGTGAAACCATGGGCACCTCTGGTCA
CCACCATCACCACCATCACCACGGCACAAGCAAGGGCGAGGAGCTGTTCACCGGGGTGGTGCCCATCCTG
GTCGAGTTGGACGGCGACGTAAACGGCCACAAGTTCAGCGTGTCCGGCGAGGGCGAGGGCGATGCCACCT
ACGGCAAGCTGACCCTGAAGTTCATCTGCACCACCGGCAAGCTGCCCGTGCCCTGGCCCACCCTCGTGAC
CACCCTGACCTACGGCGTGCAGTGCTTCAGCCGCTACCCCGACCACATGAAGCAGCACGACTTCTTCAAG
TCCGCCATGCCCGAAGGCTACGTCCAGGAGCGCACCATCTTCTTCAAGGACGACGGCAACTACAAGACCC
GCGCCGAGGTGAAGTTCGAGGGCGACACCCTGGTGAACCGCATCGAGCTGAAGGGCATCGACTTCAAGGA
GGACGGCAACATCCTGGGGCACAAGCTGGAGTACAACTACAACAGCCACAACGTCTATATCATGGCCGAC
AAGCAGAAGAACGGCATCAAGGTGAACTTCAAGATCCGCCACAACATCGAGGACGGCAGCGTGCAGCTCG
CCGACCACTACCAGCAGAACACCCCCATCGGCGACGGCCCCGTGCTGCTGCCCGACAACCACTACCTGAG
CACCCAGTCCGCCCTGAGCAAAGACCCCAACGAGAAGCGCGATCACATGGTCCTGCTGGAGTTCGTGACC
GCCGCCGGGATCACTCTCGGCATGGACGAGCTATACAAGCTGGAGGTGCTCTTCCAGGGTCCGACAAGTT
TGTACAAAAAAGCAGGCTTAATGTTGCAATCTTGTTACAACTTCTTGAAAGAACAACATTGTCAAAAGGC
TTCTACACAAAAAGGTGCTGAAGCTGCTGTTAAACCATTGTTGGTTCCACATCATGTTGTTGCTACTGTT
CAAGAAATTCAATTACAAGCTGCTGTTGGTGAATTATTATTGTTAGAATGGTTGGCTATGGCTGTTATGT
TGTTATTATTATGTTGCTGTCTGACAGATAACCCAGCTTTCTTGTACAAAGTGGTGTAAGCGGCCGCCAG
CTTTCTAGACCAGTTTAAACATCACCATCACCATCACTAAGTGATTAACCTCAGGTGCAGGCTGCCTATC
AGAAGGTGGTGGCTGGTGTGGCCAATGCCCTGGCTCACAAATACCACTGAGATCGATCTTTTTCCCTCTG
CCAAAAATTATGGGGACATCATGAAGCCCCTTGAGCATCTGACTTCTGGCTAATAAAGGAAATTTATTTT
CATTGCAATAGTGTGTTGGAATTTTTTGTGTCTCTCACTCGGAAGGACATATGGGAGGGCAAATCATTTA
AAACATCAGAATGAGTATTTGGTTTAGAGTTTGGCAACATATGCCCATATGTAACTAGCATAACCCCTTG
GGGCCTCTAAACGGGTCTTGAGGGGTTTTTTGCTGAAAGCATGCGGAGGAAATTCTCCTTGAAGTTTCCC
TGGTGTTCAAAGTAAAGGAGTTTGCACCAGACGCACCTCTGTTCACTGGTCCGGCGTATTAAAACACGAT
ACATTGTTATTAGTACATTTATTAAGCGCTAGATTCTGTGCGTTGTTGATTTACAGACAATTGTTGTACG
TATTTTAATAATTCATTAAATTTATAATCTTTAGGGTGGTATGTTAGAGCGAAAATCAAATGATTTTCAG
CGTCTTTATATCTGAATTTAAATATTAAATCCTCAATAGATTTGTAAAATAGGTTTCGATTAGTTTCAAA
CAAGGGTTGTTTTTCCGAACCGATGGCTGGACTATCTAATGGATTTTCGCTCAACGCCACAAAACTTGCC
AAATCTTGTAGCAGCAATCTAGCTTTGTCGATATTCGTTTGTGTTTTGTTTTGTAATAAAGGTTCGACGT
CGTTCAAAATATTATGCGCTTTTGTATTTCTTTCATCACTGTCGTTAGTGTACAATTGACTCGACGTAAA
CACGTTAAATAGAGCTTGGACATATTTAACATCGGGCGTGTTAGCTTTATTAGGCCGATTATCGTCGTCG
TCCCAACCCTCGTCGTTAGAAGTTGCTTCCGAAGACGATTTTGCCATAGCCACACGACGCCTATTAATTG
TGTCGGCTAACACGTCCGCGATCAAATTTGTAGTTGAGCTTTTTGGAATTGCGATCGCATAACTTCGTAT
AGCATACATTATACGAAGTTATAAGCTCGGAACGCTGCGCTCGGTCGTTCGGCTGCGGCGAGCGGTATCA
GCTCACTCAAAGGCGGTAATACGGTTATCCACAGAATCAGGGGATAACGCAGGAAAGAACATGTGAGCAA
AAGGCCAGCAAAAGGCCAGGAACCGTAAAAAGGCCGCGTTGCTGGCGTTTTTCCATAGGCTCCGCCCCCT
GACGAGCATCACAAAAATCGACGCTCAAGTCAGAGGTGGCGAAACCCGACAGGACTATAAAGATACCAGG
CGTTTCCCCCTGGAAGCTCCCTCGTGCGCTCTCCTGTTCCGACCCTGCCGCTTACCGGATACCTGTCCGC
CTTTCTCCCTTCGGGAAGCGTGGCGCTTTCTCATAGCTCACGCTGTAGGTATCTCAGTTCGGTGTAGGTC
GTTCGCTCCAAGCTGGGCTGTGTGCACGAACCCCCCGTTCAGCCCGACCGCTGCGCCTTATCCGGTAACT
ATCGTCTTGAGTCCAACCCGGTAAGACACGACTTATCGCCACTGGCAGCAGCCACTGGTAACAGGATTAG
CAGAGCGAGGTATGTAGGCGGTGCTACAGAGTTCTTGAAGTGGTGGCCTAACTACGGCTACACTAGAAGA
ACAGTATTTGGTATCTGCGCTCTGCTGAAGCCAGTTACCTTCGGAAAAAGAGTTGGTAGCTCTTGATCCG
GCAAACAAACCACCGCTGGTAGCGGTGGTTTTTTTGTTTGCAAGCAGCAGATTACGCGCAGAAAAAAAGG
ATCTCAAGAAGATCCTTTGTTACCAATGCTTAATCAGTGAGGCACCTATCTCAGCGATCTGTCTATTTCG
TTCATCCATAGTTGCCTGACTCCCCGTCGTGTAGATAACTACGATACGGGAGGGCTTACCATCTGGCCCC
AGTGCTGCAATGATACCGCGAGACCCACGCTCACCGGCTCCAGATTTATCAGCAATAAACCAGCCAGCCG
GAAGGGCCGAGCGCAGAAGTGGTCCTGCAACTTTATCCGCCTCCATCCAGTCTATTAATTGTTGCCGGGA
AGCTAGAGTAAGTAGTTCGCCAGTTAATAGTTTGCGCAACGTTGTTGCCATTGCTACAGGCATCGTGGTG
TCACGCTCGTCGTTTGGTATGGCTTCATTCAGCTCCGGTTCCCAACGATCAAGGCGAGTTACATGATCCC
CCATGTTGTGCAAAAAAGCGGTTAGCTCCTTCGGTCCTCCGATCGTTGTCAGAAGTAAGTTGGCCGCAGT
GTTATCACTCATGGTTATGGCAGCACTGCATAATTCTCTTACTGTCATGCCATCCGTAAGATGCTTTTCT
GTGACTGGTGAGTACTCAACCAAGTCATTCTGAGAATAGTGTATGCGGCGACCGAGTTGCTCTTGCCCGG
CGTCAATACGGGATAATACCGCGCCACATAGCAGAACTTTAAAAGTGCTCATCATTGGAAAACGTTCTTC
GGGGCGAAAACTCTCAAGGATCTTACCGCTGTTGAGATCCAGTTCGATGTAACCCACTCGTGCACCCAAC
TGATCTTCAGCATCTTTTACTTTCACCAGCGTTTCTGGGTGAGCAAAAACAGGAAGGCAAAATGCCGCAA
AAAAGGGAATAAGGGCGACACGGAAATGTTGAATACTCATACTCTTCCTTTTTCAATATTATTGAAGCAT
TTATCAGGGTTATTGTCTCATGTCCGCGCGTT
Features (pLannotate 1.2.2; 21 found; start..end, strand, type, name):
      4..39      +  CDS            lef2 (fragment): baculovirus late expression factor 2
    181..1008    +  misc_recomb    baculovirus recombination region (lef2/ORF603): contains ORF603 and part of lef2
   1020..1078    +  misc_recomb    baculovirus recombination region (ORF603) (fragment): contains ORF603 and part of lef2
   1140..1443    +  enhancer       CMV enhancer: human cytomegalovirus immediate early enhancer
   1449..1726    +  promoter       chicken β-actin promoter: No description available
   1727..1862    +  intron         hybrid intron (fragment): hybrid between chicken β-actin (CBA) and minute virus of mice (MMV) introns (Gray et al., 2011)
   1951..2081    +  intron         chimeric intron (fragment): chimera between introns from chicken β-actin and rabbit β-globin
   2147..2165    +  promoter       T7 promoter: promoter for bacteriophage T7 RNA polymerase
   2339..3049    +  CDS            EGFP: EGFP is a basic (constitutively fluorescent) green fluorescent protein published in 1996, derived from Aequorea victoria. It is reported to be a rapidly-maturing weak dimer with moderate acid sensitivity.
   3074..3098    +  protein_bind   attB1: mutant version of attB; recombination site for the Gateway® BP reaction BP Clonase™
   3101..3292    +  CDS            Y14_SARS (fragment): Experimental evidence at protein level: Swiss-Prot protein existence level 1. From Severe acute respiratory syndrome coronavirus (SARS-CoV).
   3321..3345    -  protein_bind   attB2: mutant version of attB; recombination site for the Gateway® BP reaction BP Clonase™
   3380..3397    +  CDS            7xHis (fragment): 6xHis affinity tag
   3409..3477    +  CDS            HBB (fragment): HBB_PONPY - Experimental evidence at transcript level: Swiss-Prot protein existence level 2. Involved in oxygen transport from the lung to the various peripheral tissues. From Pongo pygmaeus (Bornean orangutan).
   3552..3607    +  polyA_signal   β-globin poly(A) signal: rabbit β-globin polyadenylation signal (Gil and Proudfoot, 1987)
   3695..3742    +  terminator     T7 terminator: transcription terminator for bacteriophage T7 RNA polymerase
   3755..4460    +  misc_recomb    baculovirus recombination region (ORF1629): contains part of ORF1629
   4469..4502    +  protein_bind   loxP: Cre-mediated recombination occurs in the 8-bp core sequence (GCATACAT). Cre recombinase
   4670..5257    -  rep_origin     ori: high-copy-number ColE1/pMB1/pBR322/pUC origin of replication
   5270..6130    -  CDS            AmpR: β-lactamase; bla; confers resistance to ampicillin, carbenicillin, and related antibiotics
   6131..6182    -  promoter       AmpR promoter (fragment): bla
