[The description below was written by a language model from this plasmid's Addgene catalogue record and pLannotate feature annotations shown in this document.]
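Description:
pmCellFree_KA1_SARS-COV-2_ORF9c is a multi-host expression plasmid built on the pmCellFree_KA1 backbone, catalogued as a cell-free expression vector that also works in mammalian cells. It is propagated in E. coli as a high-copy plasmid through a ColE1/pUC-type origin and is selected with ampicillin via the β-lactamase gene.

The payload is the SARS-CoV-2 accessory open reading frame ORF9c, introduced by Gateway cloning and therefore flanked by attB1 and attB2 sites; the annotation tool matched this segment to the homologous SARS-CoV protein. EGFP lies directly upstream of attB1, giving the N-terminal fluorescent fusion described in the catalogue entry. A His tag is also recorded as N-terminal, but the only His feature annotated sits just downstream of attB2, so the record is not fully consistent on its position.

Expression is driven by stacked promoters. A CAG-type unit (CMV enhancer, chicken β-actin promoter and chimeric intron fragments) provides strong transcription in mammalian cells. A T7 promoter placed after it allows transcription by T7 RNA polymerase for in vitro or coupled cell-free translation. Matching termination signals follow the cassette, namely a rabbit β-globin poly(A) signal and a T7 terminator.

The cassette is also flanked by baculovirus recombination regions (lef2/ORF603 and ORF1629), which could support transfer into a baculovirus genome for insect-cell expression, and a single loxP site is present. The record does not state a purpose for either element. The feature table derives from partial NGS results covering 6,192 nt. The plasmid is suited to producing fluorescently tagged ORF9c for localisation, interaction or biochemical studies.
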