Addgene plasmid #169397: pmCellFree_KA1_SARS-COV-2_ORF9c
Purpose: Cell-free/mammalian expression vector for SARS-COV-2 virus ORF9c with N-term eGFP
Depositing lab: Kirill Alexandrov. Depositing organization: Queensland University of Technology.
Backbone
  Vector backbone: pmCellFree_KA1
  Vector type: Cell-free expression vector
Growth in bacteria
  Bacterial resistance: Ampicillin, 100 μg/mL
  Growth temperature: 37°C
  Growth strain: DH5alpha
  Copy number: High Copy
Gene/Insert
  Gene/Insert name: SARS-COV-2 _ORF9c
  Species: SARS-Cov2
  Promoter: T7- CMV/CAG
  Tag / fusion protein: His and eGFP (N terminal on insert)
  Cloning method: Gateway Cloning
  Sequencing primers: 5′ NA
Terms and licenses: Academic/Nonprofit Terms; Industry Terms: Not Available to Industry
How to cite: pmCellFree_KA1_SARS-COV-2_ORF9c was a gift from Kirill Alexandrov (Addgene plasmid # 169397 ; http://n2t.net/addgene:169397 ; RRID:Addgene_169397)
